>Addgene plasmid #105646 | pT2KXIG (Tol2)-tp63:ikk1:GFP | addgene full sequence | sequence record 202868 | Addgene NGS Result
ATGGAGAAACCCCCTTTCAGACAGAATCAGGTCTGTGGCTCATGGGTTATGAAGGAGAGGCTTGGAACAG
GAGGATTTGGCCATGTCTATTTGTATCAGAATCAGGAAACATCAGAAAAAATAGCTGTGAAGCTCTGTCG
CCTTGAGCTTAATTCAAAAAACAAAGACAGATGGAGTCGAGAGATCCAGATTATGAAAAAGCTAAAGCAC
CTTAATGTGGTCACAGCAAAGGATGTGCCTGAGGAGATGATGCACATTGCCTTGAATGATTTACCACTTT
TAGCCATGGAGTATTGTTCCAAAGGAGATCTTCGTAAGTTGTTGAGCAAACCTGAAAATTGCTGTGGGTT
GAAAGAGAGTGAGGTGTTGTCTCTACTCAATGATGTTGGTTCTGGAATCCAGTACCTTCATGAGAATAAG
ATCATACACAGGGATCTCAAGCCAGAGAATATTGTGCTGCAAGAAATTAATGGAAAGCTTGTTCACAAGA
TAATCGACCTTGGTTATGCCAAAGACCTGGACCAGGGGAGCTTATGCACTTCATTTGTGGGGACTTTACA
ATATCTGGCTCCAGAGCTTTTTGAAGGCAAGTCCTACACAGTCACTGTGGACTTTTGGAGCTTTGGCACC
ATGATCTTTGAATGCTGCTGTGGATTTCGTCCATTTCTTCACAATCTTCAGCCTGTGCAGTGGACAAGCA
AAGTGCGAAATAAAGGTCCGAAGGATATAATGGCTGTGGAAGATATGAATGGCGAGGTCCGCTTTTCCAC
CCACCTTCCATACCCAAACAATCTTAGCAGGACACTACTGGAGCCCTTGGAAGGCCTTTTACAGCTGATG
CTCAAATGGGACCCTGTACAGAGAGGATTAGGACTGAACACAGATTCAAAACAGCCCCAGTGCTTTGTTC
TTCTAGATCAAATACTGAGCATGAAGGTTGTGCACATCTTGAACATGACTACGACCCAGGTTCACTCATT
TTTGCTAAGCCCAGATGAAGGGCTTCACTCTCTGCAACAGAGGATTGAGAACGAAACCAAAATTGAACTT
TTGAATCAAGATCTTCTGCAAGAAACAGGAGTCATGTTAGATCCCAGGAAACCTGCTGCACAGTGTGTGT
TAGATGGAGTAAGAGGATGGGACAGCTACATTGTATATCTGTTTGACAAGAGTTTGACCAAGTACATGGG
ACCTTTAACTGCTAGAACACTTCCCGAAAGTGTCAACTTTATTGTTCGGGAAACCAAAACTCAGCTCCCA
CTGAGTACCCTAAAAAAGGTTTGGGGTGAGGCGGTTAGCTACATTTGTGGCCCCAGAGAAGACTACAGCC
GCCTCTTCCAGGGCCAGCGTGCAGCCATGCTGAGTCTTCTTCGCTTCAATACAAATTTGACAAGATACAA
GAACATGATGTTCTCCTTTTCACAACAGCTCAAAGCAAAGCTGGACTTTTTTAAGACCAGCATACAGTAC
GACTTGGAGAAATACAGTGATCAGATGCAGTACGGCATATCTTCAGAAAAGATGCTGAAGGCTTGGCACG
AAAATGAAGAGAGGGCTGCTGCTTTTGCACAGGTGGCAGAGATTGGTCATCTGGATGAGGAAATAATGGC
GTTGCATTCGGAAATCGTTGAGTTACAGAGAAGTCCTTATGCTCGTCGTCAAGGAGATGTCATGGAGCAG
TTGCAAGAGAAAGCCATTGAACTCTACAAACAGTTGAAGGCAAAATGCAAAATGCCAGACCCTCAGCATG
GCTACAGCGACAGCTCTGAGATGGTGAAGGTCATAGTACAGACTGTCCAGAATCAAGACCGGGTGCTAAG
AGATCTATATGCACACCTCAGTAAAATCCCTCTGAGTAAGCAGAAGATCATCGACCTCTTCCCTAAAATC
GAGAGAACGCTGGAATGCATAAAGGAGGCAGACACCACAGTCATGCAGATGCAGATCAAGAGACAGAGAG
AGTTCTGGCACTTACTGAAGATTGCCTGTGCACAAAACACCACACGGAGCTCAGTGAGTCAGAGCGGAGA
AATGCCCTCCTCGCTGTCTACTTGGAACCAGACTCAAGCCCAGTGTTCCTCCCGTCTCCCCATGTCCTTG
CAAGTGCCACACGAGGGTGATTCAGTTAATCATTTACTGGAGGAGAATCAGCGTTACTTGACTCAGCTCA
CCAGTTTACTGCAAGAAACCACCGAGGAGAAATCAGAGAGCATAATGGCTCAGGACTGGAGCTGGACAAA
ATACGAATCCCTGGTTGCTAAATCAGCGCGTTTGTATACGGATCCACCGGTCGCCACCATGGTGAGCAAG
GGCGCCGAGCTGTTCACCGGCATCGTGCCCATCCTGATCGAGCTGAATGGCGATGTGAATGGCCACAAGT
TCAGCGTGAGCGGCGAGGGCGAGGGCGATGCCACCTACGGCAAGCTGACCCTGAAGTTCATCTGCACCAC
CGGCAAGCTGCCTGTGCCCTGGCCCACCCTGGTGACCACCCTGAGCTACGGCGTGCAGTGCTTCTCACGC
TACCCCGATCACATGAAGCAGCACGACTTCTTCAAGAGCGCCATGCCTGAGGGCTACATCCAGGAGCGCA
CCATCTTCTTCGAGGATGACGGCAACTACAAGTCGCGCGCCGAGGTGAAGTTCGAGGGCGATACCCTGGT
GAATCGCATCGAGCTGACCGGCACCGATTTCAAGGAGGATGGCAACATCCTGGGCAATAAGATGGAGTAC
AACTACAACGCCCACAATGTGTACATCATGACCGACAAGGCCAAGAATGGCATCAAGGTGAACTTCAAGA
TCCGCCACAACATCGAGGATGGCAGCGTGCAGCTGGCCGACCACTACCAGCAGAATACCCCCATCGGCGA
TGGCCCTGTGCTGCTGCCCGATAACCACTACCTGTCCACCCAGAGCGCCCTGTCCAAGGACCCCAACGAG
AAGCGCGATCACATGATCTACTTCGGCTTCGTGACCGCCGCCGCCATCACCCACGGCATGGATGAGCTGT
ACAAGTGAGCGGCCGCCACCGCGGTGGAGCTCGAATTAATTCATCGATGATGATCCAGACATGATAAGAT
ACATTGATGAGTTTGGACAAACCACAACTAGAATGCAGTGAAAAAAATGCTTTATTTGTGAAATTTGTGA
TGCTATTGCTTTATTTGTAACCATTATAAGCTGCAATAAACAAGTTAACAACAACAATTGCATTCATTTT
ATGTTTCAGGTTCAGGGGGAGGTGTGGGAGGTTTTTTAAAGCAAGTAAAACCTCTACAAATGTGGTATGG
CTGATTATGATCCTCTAGATCAGATCTGTCCCGATCTTTCTCTTCTGTGCTGTCAATTTAGAGTAGTTTT
TGAGGTAATTTGGGTGCATTCTCTGTAAAAACAACAAATAAATATTTATATTGTATGCAATAAATGTAAC
AATTACACATACACTCTCTGATTACAGCATTAAAGGGTTAGTTCACCCAAAAATGAAAAGATGTCATTAA
TGACTCACCCTCATGTCGTTCCAAGCCCGTAACACCTCCGTTCATCTTCGGAACACAGTTTAAGATATTT
TAGATTTAGTCCGAGAGCTTTCTGTGCCTCCATTGAGAATGTATGTACGGTATACTGTCCATGTCCAGAA
AGGTAATAAAAACATCAAAGTAGTCCATGTGACATCAGTGGGTTAGTTAGAATTTTTTGAAGCATCGAAT
ACATTTTGGTCCAAAAATAACAAAACCTACGACTTTATTCGGCATTGTATTCTCTTCCGGGTCTGTTGTC
AATCCGCGTTCACGACTTCGCAGTGACGCTACAATGCTGAATAAAGTCGTAGGTTTTGTTATTTTTGGAC
CAAAATGTATTTTCGATGCTTCAAATAATTCTACCTAACCCACTGATGTCACATGGACTACTTTGATGTT
TTTATTACCTTTCTGGACATGGACAGTATACCGTACATACATTTTCAGTGGAGGGACAGAAAGCTCTCGG
ACTAAATCTAAAATATCTTAAACTGTGTTCCGAAGATGAACGGAGGTGTTACGGGCTTGGAACGACATGA
GGGTGAGTCATTAATGACATTATTTTCATTTTTGGGTGAACTAACCCTTTAATAAAACTGACATTTGCAG
CCAATTGCACACTTTATAATGTTAAATACTTGTTGATTTTAGAAATACAGTAGCATTTAGTGACAATCAA
ACATTAATTTTATTTCTGATTATATTGACAAAAACACAGGACTGTAAGGCTGACATGACAGGGTGAATTG
ATTTCATTACATTAGTTTTGATGGTAACACTTTTACAATAAGGTTCGTTAGTTAACTACATTAGTTAACA
TGAACTAATAATGAACTGCACGTATACATGTTAATTTCAACATTTACTAATACTTTATATCTTGTTAACA
TTAGTTAATGCACTGTGAACTAACATGAACAAACAATGAACATCTGTATTTCTATTAACTAACGTTAACA
AAGATTAACAGATACAGTAACAAATGTATTGCTCATGGTTATTTAATGTTAGTTAATACATGAACTAATC
AACCTCATTGTAAAGTGTTACCGTTTTGACAATACAACATGTTTGGAAAAAAATTTCTCGCTTGGTTTTC
TTGTGTTTTGCATGAATTCAAACACAATGAGAGCACGGAATGATAATGATTATTCAAAGCTGCAATAGGC
GCCAAATTTCCCGTGGACCTAACGTTACCAATTACAAATGCATTTTAGCATTTTATTACGTGAGCCTTAT
ATTGTCAATCGCATGCATTAGTGAAAATAGGCCTACTACACATATAAAAGGCGCGCCATCAACGTCAAAA
CATGCACACCCAAAAAAAAAAAAAAAAAAAAAAAAAAACTATCAGTAAAACAAAATACTTAATGTACTTA
CCTCAATATGCTTCCTTAGGTTTGATGGCGAACTTTTGAAGGCCGATATTTCTTTATTAAGCGGGAGACA
GAGGACACATTTCATCTTGAATGAATCTTTATTTACACCACTTAAAGAAAAGAATTCGCGAAGATACGGC
CACGGGTGCTCTTGATCCTGTGGCTGATTTTGGACTGTGCTGCTCGCAGCTGCTGATGAATCACATACTT
CCTCCATTTTCTTCCACTGATTGACTGTTATAATTTCCCTAATTTCCAGGTCAAGGTGCTGTGCATTGTG
GTAATAGATGTGACATGACGTCACTTCCAAAGGACCAATGAACATGTCTGACCAATTTCATATAATGTGA
AAACGATTTTCATAGGCAGAATAAATAACATTTAAATTAAACTGGGCATCAGCGCAATTCAATTGGTTTG
GTAATAGCAAGGGAAAATAGAATGAAGTGATCTCCAAAAAATAAGTACTTTTTGACTGTAAATAAAATTG
TAAGGAGTAAAAAGTACTTTTTTTTCTAAAAAAATGTAATTAAGTAAAAGTAAAAGTATTGATTTTTAAT
TGTACTCAAGTAAAGTAAAAATCCCCAAAAATAATACTTAAGTACAGTAATCAAGTAAAATTACTCAAGT
ACTTTACACCTCTGGTTCTTGACCCCCTACCTTCAGCAAGCCCAGCAGATCCACTAGTTCTAGAGCGGCC
GGCCGCCACCGCGGTGGAGCTCCAGCTTTTGTTCCCTTTAGTGAGGGTTAATTGCGCGCTTGGCGTAATC
ATGGTCATAGCTGTTTCCTGTGTGAAATTGTTATCCGCTCACAATTCCACACAACATACGAGCCGGAAGC
ATAAAGTGTAAAGCCTGGGGTGCCTAATGAGTGAGCTAACTCACATTAATTGCGTTGCGCTCACTGCCCG
CTTTCCAGTCGGGAAACCTGTCGTGCCAGCTGCATTAATGAATCGGCCAACGCGCGGGGAGAGGCGGTTT
GCGTATTGGGCGCTCTTCCGCTTCCTCGCTCACTGACTCGCTGCGCTCGGTCGTTCGGCTGCGGCGAGCG
GTATCAGCTCACTCAAAGGCGGTAATACGGTTATCCACAGAATCAGGGGATAACGCAGGAAAGAACATGT
GAGCAAAAGGCCAGCAAAAGGCCAGGAACCGTAAAAAGGCCGCGTTGCTGGCGTTTTTCCATAGGCTCCG
CCCCCCTGACGAGCATCACAAAAATCGACGCTCAAGTCAGAGGTGGCGAAACCCGACAGGACTATAAAGA
TACCAGGCGTTTCCCCCTGGAAGCTCCCTCGTGCGCTCTCCTGTTCCGACCCTGCCGCTTACCGGATACC
TGTCCGCCTTTCTCCCTTCGGGAAGCGTGGCGCTTTCTCATAGCTCACGCTGTAGGTATCTCAGTTCGGT
GTAGGTCGTTCGCTCCAAGCTGGGCTGTGTGCACGAACCCCCCGTTCAGCCCGACCGCTGCGCCTTATCC
GGTAACTATCGTCTTGAGTCCAACCCGGTAAGACACGACTTATCGCCACTGGCAGCAGCCACTGGTAACA
GGATTAGCAGAGCGAGGTATGTAGGCGGTGCTACAGAGTTCTTGAAGTGGTGGCCTAACTACGGCTACAC
TAGAAGAACAGTATTTGGTATCTGCGCTCTGCTGAAGCCAGTTACCTTCGGAAAAAGAGTTGGTAGCTCT
TGATCCGGCAAACAAACCACCGCTGGTAGCGGTGGTTTTTTTGTTTGCAAGCAGCAGATTACGCGCAGAA
AAAAAGGATCTCAAGAAGATCCTTTGATCTTTTCTACGGGGTCTGACGCTCAGTGGAACGAAAACTCACG
TTAAGGGATTTTGGTCATGAGATTATCAAAAAGGATCTTCACCTAGATCCTTTTAAATTAAAAATGAAGT
TTTAAATCAATCTAAAGTATATATGAGTAAACTTGGTCTGACAGTTACCAATGCTTAATCAGTGAGGCAC
CTATCTCAGCGATCTGTCTATTTCGTTCATCCATAGTTGCCTGACTCCCCGTCGTGTAGATAACTACGAT
ACGGGAGGGCTTACCATCTGGCCCCAGTGCTGCAATGATACCGCGAGACCCACGCTCACCGGCTCCAGAT
TTATCAGCAATAAACCAGCCAGCCGGAAGGGCCGAGCGCAGAAGTGGTCCTGCAACTTTATCCGCCTCCA
TCCAGTCTATTAATTGTTGCCGGGAAGCTAGAGTAAGTAGTTCGCCAGTTAATAGTTTGCGCAACGTTGT
TGCCATTGCTACAGGCATCGTGGTGTCACGCTCGTCGTTTGGTATGGCTTCATTCAGCTCCGGTTCCCAA
CGATCAAGGCGAGTTACATGATCCCCCATGTTGTGCAAAAAAGCGGTTAGCTCCTTCGGTCCTCCGATCG
TTGTCAGAAGTAAGTTGGCCGCAGTGTTATCACTCATGGTTATGGCAGCACTGCATAATTCTCTTACTGT
CATGCCATCCGTAAGATGCTTTTCTGTGACTGGTGAGTACTCAACCAAGTCATTCTGAGAATAGTGTATG
CGGCGACCGAGTTGCTCTTGCCCGGCGTCAATACGGGATAATACCGCGCCACATAGCAGAACTTTAAAAG
TGCTCATCATTGGAAAACGTTCTTCGGGGCGAAAACTCTCAAGGATCTTACCGCTGTTGAGATCCAGTTC
GATGTAACCCACTCGTGCACCCAACTGATCTTCAGCATCTTTTACTTTCACCAGCGTTTCTGGGTGAGCA
AAAACAGGAAGGCAAAATGCCGCAAAAAAGGGAATAAGGGCGACACGGAAATGTTGAATACTCATACTCT
TCCTTTTTCAATATTATTGAAGCATTTATCAGGGTTATTGTCTCATGAGCGGATACATATTTGAATGTAT
TTAGAAAAATAAACAAATAGGGGTTCCGCGCACATTTCCCCGAAAAGTGCCACCTAAATTGTAAGCGTTA
ATATTTTGTTAAAATTCGCGTTAAATTTTTGTTAAATCAGCTCATTTTTTAACCAATAGGCCGAAATCGG
CAAAATCCCTTATAAATCAAAAGAATAGACCGAGATAGGGT
[37 nt withheld, positions 7952-7988]
AAAGAACGTGGACTCCAACGTCAAAGG
[49 nt withheld, positions 8016-8064]
T
[91 nt withheld, positions 8066-8156]
G
[124 nt withheld, positions 8158-8281]
CCCATTCGCCATTCAGGCTGCGCAACTGTTGGGAAGGGCGATCGGTGCGGGCCTCTTCGCTATTACGCCA
GCTGGCGAAAGGGGGATGTGCTGCAAGGCGATTAAGTTGGGTAACGCCAGGGTTTTCCCAGTCACGACGT
TGTAAAACGACGGCCAGTGAGCGCGCGTAATACGACTCACTATAGGGCGAATTGGGTACCAAATAGTAGG
AATTACCCACCTGTACAAGTGCTGAAAACTTGGATGAATAAGCCCGTTTGCCATTTTCTACTGCTATTTT
AAATCTTTTCTGTATTTGTCTGCATTTGTCTTTACCCTTGAATAAATGTTTTAGTTGTTTTTTTTCAATT
ATGACTGTGTTTAACAGACATTATTACAATAATATGTAATAGTAGTACACACTATTATTATGTAATAGTA
CTTGTTGACTGTATTTGAGAACTGGACCGAGTGAGTGTTACGTCACCCATTCAAAATGACTTACTTCTGG
CTCCAACAAAATGAAGTTAATTCAGTTGCCATTTTTCACTGTATGGACATCGCCGTGTTGGAGCTAGACG
TTGCCAATAAGCAAGAAAGAGCCGAGATGCGTCGAGTCTGAGTCACCGTTCCTATGGCAACCCCTCTAAC
CAATCAGAAGTAAGCTTGTTGGAAGTCCACAGCCTACCACTTGAAAGCGGGCTGCACAAAATCTGTCAAA
CGTTTTGAACGTTGGATGTGAGAGCACATACTTTTATTAAGGCATCTGGTTGGTCAGTTTATAATATCAA
CAACTTGGGCTACAGAAAAGAAAAGTTATTACAGAAATTATGATTAACAAGTACATGTTAAATAAAGATT
TTAATATGAATGCCACCACTGGAGCATTCATGCCATTTGGAGCTTCTTCCTGTTTGGATCACTAGAAGGA
GGAGGTCACTCATTACAGTTCTCATATACAGTCGTTGGTTGGTTGGTTGGTTGGTAGATTGATTGATTGA
TTGATTGATTGATTGATTGATTGATTGATTGATTGATTGATTGATTGATTGATTGATTGATTGGTAGTCA
AAATAAGAAATAATTTCCACAGATTCATTACAGAAATGATTAAATGCATACATAAAAAACTGGGGGGGGG
GGGGNATACAACAACACACTTAAGTCACATTTGCCTACGTAAAGAAAAGTAAAGAAAATCAATAGCTATA
TTTTACATCTCCTTTTTTTGCTGTCTTTTAATTAGCCTTGTTTTGCTGTTATCTTGATTGAAACTGTAAC
TTCTTCACCTGCTTCTTTTCTTTGTAGGTTTTGCCAGCCCAGAAACAGGCATGGCTGTGCAAGGCCAGAG
CACCATGCACAATGCGCTGCATGTCTTCATGAACGGCTCAATGTCCTCAGTCCAGGGCTCAGCCAACGAC
CCCATCTTCCTCCTTCACCATGCTTTCATTGACAGGTAACAAACACGTCATGACATTAGACTGCACAGTT
TTTGACAAAGTTCATACAATCTGTTGTTTATAGCTGCTACAATTAGTGAAGTTTGTGAATGTACTTGGAT
GAGCAGCGAAAGATCAATTGAGATCAATTGTTAGAGTTTGGTTGCCCTGCAGAGCAAAGAACAAAAAATA
ATCTGGTGGCTTTACTGCGTGAGGTTATTATTGGTGGAATAGAAACACAAAACATAATTGCATTTATTTG
TTTAATTTTTTATCTTATCTTAACTTTCATCTTGCATATTTGTTTCTTACATCATTTCTAGCATCTTTGA
GCGCTGGCTAAGAACTCATCAGCCTCCCCGGTCCATCTACCCACGTACCAATGCACCAATTGGCCACAAT
GACGGCTACTACATGGTGCCATTCCTTCCTCTTTATAGGAATGGAGACTACCTCCTGTCCAACAATGCTC
TTGGATACGAGTACGCCTACCTGTTGGACCCAGGTCATTGCACAACACCAGAAATGCCCTCTGATCTGCA
AAAGACGTGAATATCTGTTCAGACACCCATATCCACTCTGTTCCACACAGGTCAGAGGTTTGTCCAGGAG
TTCTTGACAGAGGTGTAAAAAGTACTCAAAAATTTTACTCAAGTGAAAGTACAAGTACTTAGGGAAAATT
TTACTCAATTAAAAGTAAAAGTATCTGGCTAGAATCTTACTTGAGTAAAAGTAAAAAAGTACTCCATTAA
AATTGTACTTGAGTATTAAGGAAGTAAAAGTAAAAGCAAGAAAGAAAACTAGAGATTCTTGTTTAAGCTT
TTAATCTCAAAAAACATTAAATGAAATGCATACAAGGTTTTATCCTGCTTTAGAACTGTTTGTATTTAAT
TATCAAACTATAAGACAGACAATCTAATGCCAGTACACGCTACTCAAAGTTGTAAAACCTCAGATTTAAC
TTCAGTAGAAGCTGATTCTCAAAATTGTTAGTGTCAAGCCTAGCTCTTTTGGGGCTGAAAAGCAATCCTG
CAGTGCTGAAAAGCCTCTCACAGGCAGCCGATGCGGGAAGAGGTGTATTAGTCTTGATAGAGAGGCTGCA
AATAGCAGGAAACGTGAGCAGAGACTCCCTGGTGTCTGAAACACAGGCCAGATGGGCCCTCGAGAGAAAC
CAGGCTCAGTCGGGCACGACCATTACTCCACTTGACCAAACGTCTGCATATTTATAAATAATAATTTGCG
TATTAATATGCAGATAAAGACAATTAAAAGAAGCAACAGTAGCATTAATCATTCAAATAACAGTATACAA
TCAAACAACATTTTGTATATATATTTAAAAAAACAATACAAGGAGTAAAGACAAAGGCAATATCATTTAG
TTTTTTTAATATTAACAAACCACAGGCTGTGTGAACCATCAGCAATTTCAAACCAGAGGGATCTGCTTTT
TTGGGAACGATGTTGCAAATTTAATCTCTAGATTTTTTAAATCATGGATAGCCTCCCTAAAGCAAAAGCT
TTTTAGGGGCTTTACTTCTCCTGATTGCAGCCTGTGGTATAATTTGTGATTGTTAGGTGGGTCAGGTTTT
GGGGTCCAGCCCTTTGTGCACTTTGACTATTGTCACCTTAGGCTGTCCCTTAATGCTGCCACCTCTGACC
CCGGTGGGACACATAAATAACTTCTCCACCCGAGTTAGCATTTCAAGCCAGTGCAATAAAGAAATTAAAA
ATAATTGATTTATTAACAACTCTGTTTTATCTTTAAAAAATAAAATGTTTTATATCTAATGTTCACTCAG
GTACCTGATATTGTTTGCTGTGCAATAATGTAGGTTAGTCATTATATTGACAAAGAAAATTAAATATGAT
GTTGTTTATTTTTAATTTTACATTATAGACTAGATTAGATTTTCATTTGGAATTTAATTAGGAGTGCCTG
GAGTGCATTGAGAACGTTAAAAAAAAAAAATCTGCTTACTCTTATAGCTTTGGAAACTATTTTCAGATTA
TTACTCCACTATAGAAGCGATTCCTTTTTTTGAATAATTAAATATATATATACAGTGCTCAGCATAAATG
ATCATCACAGATCTCTATTTTAAAGTATTATTTTTCCATAGGATGCTTTACAATAATATATGTGTGTGTA
TACATTAGAATTGTCAGTTACAAAATCAAAACTGCAACAAAATAACTAAACTTAAGATCTAATGAGTACA
CCCAAATTAAACCAAACATTAGTCTATGCAAAAATTAATATGTTAAGGAAAAATATTAAATACAATTTTA
ATATTCAGTCATTCATTTTCTTTTTTGCTTAGTCCCTTTATTAATCTGGGGTCGCCACAGTGGAATTAAC
TGCCAATTTATCCAGCATATATTTTATGCAGCGGATGCTCTTCCAGCTGCTACCCATCACTGGGAATCAC
CCATACACTCTCATTCACACACATACACTACGGACAATTTAGCCTACCCAATTCACCTATAGCGTATGTC
TTTGGACTTGTGGGGGAAACCGGAACACACGGAGGAAACCCACGCGAACACAGGGAGATCATGCAAACTC
AGAAACGCCAACTGATCCAGCCAAGGCTCGAACCAGTGACCTTCTTGCTGTGAGGCAATAGGGCTACCCA
TTGTGTCACTGCACCGTCCACAATTTTAATAAACATGAAAAATCCCGAGAAACATAAACAATATTAAATG
TAGTTGAAATTTTGTTGTTTGAAATTGTATTTATTAAATAAAAAAAATGTATGTATTATTATTATTTATT
TATTTATAAAAGATGTTAGGTGGCCAAACTCTTTTTTTTAATGGATATAGTTGTTTAATAAAACAATTTT
GTTTAAATAAAACAAAATATATTGAATGAGCCATGTTGCTGTTGTTGTTTTTTACAGGCTTGATGTACAA
TATGATCTTTGTGTAGTTTTATAGTAATAAATCATTCATGTCTTGTGTATTGTACGTCATATTATCTTAA
AAGTACGCTATTAATTAAACTTGTTTATATGGTCATCTTAGACAGGACTCTCATTATAAAAGGATTTTTG
TTAATTTTATTAGTACCTTCCTGGAAAAATAAAAGATAAATAAATAAAAATGAATAAAAGTCTTGGGCTT
GTTTTCTGTACGAGTAATAAAAAAGAGTAAGCAAATATTCTGCATGACAATATTGTTCAAAGTTTAAGGG
CTGTATTTTTTATAATTGTTGGTTATTAACATGTTTTATACAAATTACTTTCAACATGGCTGAAATAATA
ATTGTTATCACTATTTGAAACAGTCCTAGAATAGATTTTACTATATTTACATTTATTCCTCTGATGACAA
AGTTGAAATTCCTCTGATGACAAAGCAAAACTCTCAACTCTAGTTTTATTTTATTGTAATAACCATGTCA
AGGGATAATGACAATGTTTTCCATTATATTTTCAATATAGAATAAAATTATAATTTATTAATCATTTAGT
AGGGCAGCATGGTGGCACAATGGGTAGCACAATCACCTCACACCAAGAAGGTTGCTAGTTCGAGCCCCGG
CTGGGTCAGTTTGCATATCTGTGTGGAGAATGTTCTCTCTGTGTTGCCATGGGTTTCCTCTGGGTGCTCT
AGTTTCCACCACAAGTCTAAAAACAAGTGGCATCGGTGAATTGTGTAGGCTAAATTGTCTGTAGTGTTTG
TGTGTGATTGAGTGTTTATGGATGTTTCCCAGTGATGGGTTGCAGTTGGAAGGGCATTCTCTGCGTAAAA
CTATAAGTTGGCGGTTCATTCCACTGTGGTGACCCCAGATTAATAAAGGGATTAAGCCGAAAAGAAAATG
AATCATTAAATGATCATTTAGTTGATTGGAGAGCATTGCATAATGAGAATCAAATAATGTATAGTTTTTT
GTAAAATGATTGTGTATTAGAGGCACATTGTACGTAGTGTGGAATGTTTAGGTTGTCTTTCTGATTGTTT
TCATTTTGCAGAAGTTCATTTGCAGTCAGTGTAGTCAAAGCACCTCAGCTCAATTTATAGCAGCAGCCTG
CTGTGATTTAAGTGCCACAGGAGTGAAGGCTTTAACCCCTGTTGTAGATTGCAACCAATGTTTTTCTAAG
GTAATTAGAAGCTTGTTTAGCTAACGCTACCCACCCCACCCCCCACAAAAAAGTTGCTCTGAATAGCAGC
ATCTACCCCCAGGAGGGTGCAAGCTTCTGTTTTGAAGAAATTTGCTCATGGTGTTACATAGGTGTTTAAA
AATGTATGTTTTTTAATAGCATATATTTTAAAAGTGACTCATTAATGACATCATCTGCCATCTGCCTTTC
TCAGAACTGACAAAGGACCCTTTTAAGGACCCCTATACACCACATTTTTATCTATCTAATCACAAGTGGG
TGATATTAGAGGGATGATTCACCTAAAAATGAATTTTCCGCATTTTAATTTGGGGTTCCAAACCAGTTTG
AATTCTTTTGTTCTGTTGAACACAAAATAAGATGTTTTAAGAATGTTGGAAATGTTGGAGACTTTTATAG
TAGGAAAAACATATACTAATATTTGCATTCATGTTTGAAATGTTTAAAACATTTTTCAAAATATCTTATT
TTTCAACTGTTTTGGAACAAGTCAAAAGTGAGTAAATGATGACTGATAAACAATTTCTTTAAATACAGAT
GAAAATAGCGTCTAACACATTTTGAACTAGTTCACTTTCAACCACAGCAAGAGGTAGTCGAAAACACATT
TGATCACATTTTGTTGTGGGACCGCTTGTTGTTCAGTGTGTTTTCATTGTTGAGTTACAAACCGGTAAGT
GGCATTAAAACATGTTTTGGCATCACTGATGATCATAAATAAATTGGTTAAAAAATTAAAAATTAGATGC
TTACAGTACAGTTTGTTTAAAAACTTGCACTTTTTGTAGTGTGAAATGACATTAGTACCTGCAGTGGGCT
TTCTTTGTTCTGTATCTTCTGATGAATCTAACATAAAGACATTTAAATATTCACAATGGAGTGGGTTGGT
TCTCATCTATCTGAAACAACATTAGTGTGTTCAAAACAAATCTACACCAGTGATCTCTGATAGATACAAG
CTGTCAACCGTAGTCCTATTGTTTCTCATGCGACTGTCACAGGGCCATGCTAGAGGCTCTTTGGGTGGTG
AGTAGAGACTCATTCTTATGCAAACAGGCTATGGATGCTACAACTGAAGAGAATTTAGTGCTCTAAGGTC
ATCGCAGTTCTATAAAGCAGATTCCCTCCAAAAAGCTAGAGAAAATTATGTGTCTGGAGGCACCATCTAT
CAGTGCAGTCATTCTTTTATTACTTTTTTTTTTTGTCCATGCAATTTTTTAATCGCATTTTGAAGTATTT
AAACCATTAAGAGTGTCAAATTATCATGTTATTATTTCAACTCATAATATCTCCTTTTAAAGATGATTCA
TTTGATTGTAGTTATAATAATTGTTTTATTAATGCAAAAATTGCTTAAATGTTTGGCCTCTGAGATTTTC
AGTTGACTCAATATTTTTGGAGCCTGTTTCATGACTTTATTTAAAATATAATCTGCACTCGCAAATATTA
CAATTATATCATATTTTGAAAATCTTAGATGTACATTTGTTTTGAAAATGGTTTAAAGGAAATTTAGGTC
AAAATGTGTGTTTTTTTTAAATAATAATTCAGTCTTTTTTTTGATATAATAGGGAAAATGACAGCAATTA
AAAGGCTGTTTTGGAAAGACATCTAGGTCTGGTGCAGACTTCGTAACTTCTTAGAGTTAAATCTTGAAAA
CGGAGCCAGAAGACGGGCAACACCTTCCTAAAAGCAGGGTGGGGTGTTGGACAGGTAGCTTCTTGGAACC
TCCCCTCTTTGTCGCTGTGGTATATATAGAAATCCCATTGAATTCCTATAGAGACCTTAAGCCCGTACCA
TTTACCTCTGAAGGATCCTAAT
Features (pLannotate 1.2.2; 16 found; start..end, strand, type, name):
      1..2274    +  CDS            chuk: IKKA_DANRE - Also known as ikk1. Experimental evidence at protein level: Swiss-Prot protein existence level 1. Phosphorylates inhibitors of NF-kappa-B thus leading to the dissociation of the inhibitor/NF-kappa-B complex and ultimately the degradation of the inhibitor. Phosphorylates 'Ser-10' of histone H3 at NF-kappa-B-regulated promoters during inflammatory responses triggered by cytokines. From Danio rerio (Zebrafish) (Brachydanio rerio).
   2299..3018    +  CDS            AcGFP1: Aequorea coerulescens GFP mammalian codon-optimized
   3017..3042    -  misc_feature   MCS (fragment): pBluescript multiple cloning site
   3062..3196    -  polyA_signal   SV40 poly(A) signal: SV40 polyadenylation signal
   3219..3302    -  CDS            large T antigen (fragment): large T antigen from SV40 (simian virus 40)
   5635..5653    -  promoter       T3 promoter: promoter for bacteriophage T3 RNA polymerase
   5696..5718    -  protein_bind   lac operator (fragment): The lac repressor binds to the lac operator to inhibit transcription in E. coli. This inhibition can be relieved by adding lactose or isopropyl-β-D-thiogalactopyranoside (IPTG). lac repressor encoded by lacI
   5722..5752    -  promoter       lac promoter: promoter for the E. coli lac operon
   5767..5788    -  protein_bind   CAP binding site: CAP binding activates transcription in the presence of cAMP. E. coli catabolite activator protein
   5801..5893    -  CDS            lacI (fragment): lac repressor; lacI; The lac repressor binds to the lac operator to inhibit transcription in E. coli. This inhibition can be relieved by adding lactose or isopropyl-β-D-thiogalactopyranoside (IPTG).
   6076..6664    -  rep_origin     ori: high-copy-number ColE1/pMB1/pBR322/pUC origin of replication
   6835..7695    -  CDS            AmpR: β-lactamase; bla; confers resistance to ampicillin, carbenicillin, and related antibiotics
   7696..7800    -  promoter       AmpR promoter: bla
   7853..8281    -  rep_origin     f1 ori (sequence partly withheld): f1 bacteriophage origin of replication; arrow indicates direction of (+) strand synthesis
   8286..8441    -  CDS            lacZα (fragment): LacZα fragment of β-galactosidase; lacZ fragment
   8449..8467    +  promoter       T7 promoter: promoter for bacteriophage T7 RNA polymerase
