[The description below was written by a language model from this plasmid's Addgene catalogue record and pLannotate feature annotations shown in this document.]
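Description:
pT2KXIG (Tol2)-tp63:ikk1:GFP is a Tol2 transposon-based transgenesis plasmid built on the pT2KXIG backbone and designed to express zebrafish Ikk1 (IKKα, encoded by chuk) in basal keratinocytes. Although catalogued as a mammalian expression vector, its insert is of Danio rerio origin, and the Tol2 backbone and tp63 regulatory element suggest use in zebrafish, where Tol2 transposase would mobilise the cassette into the genome. The plasmid is propagated in E. coli through a high-copy ColE1/pUC-type origin with ampicillin selection from the bla gene and its promoter. The remaining bacterial portion resembles a pBluescript-type skeleton, with an f1 origin, lacZα and lac regulatory fragments, and flanking T7 and T3 promoters.

The annotated payload consists of the full-length chuk coding sequence followed shortly by AcGFP1, a codon-optimised Aequorea coerulescens GFP, consistent with the recorded C-terminal GFP fusion. Downstream lie an SV40 polyadenylation signal and a small adjoining large T antigen fragment, both annotated on the opposite strand. IKKα is a kinase that phosphorylates inhibitors of NF-κB, leading to their degradation, so the fusion lets its expression and localisation be followed by fluorescence in the skin.

The feature table leaves large parts of the 15,653 nt sequence unannotated, including roughly 7 kb preceding the chuk start in the circular map and about 2.3 kb after the SV40 elements. These stretches presumably hold the tp63 promoter and the Tol2 arms, but neither was detected by the annotation, so their positions and extents cannot be confirmed. The cloning sites are also unrecorded. The associated study concerns IKKα in keratinocyte migration and sensing of the redox environment.
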