Addgene plasmid #105646: pT2KXIG (Tol2)-tp63:ikk1:GFP
Purpose: Ikk1(alpha) expression in basal keratinocytes
Depositing lab: Sandra Rieger. Depositing organization: Mount Desert Island Biological Laboratory. Publication: IKKalpha regulates human keratinocyte migration through surveillance of the redox environment. Lisse TS, Rieger S. J Cell Sci. 2017 Mar 1;130(5):975-988. doi: 10.1242/jcs.197343. Epub 2017 Jan 25. PubMed 28122935.
Backbone
  Vector backbone: pT2KXIG (Tol2)
  Backbone manufacturer: Kawakami lab, National Genome Institute Japan
  Backbone size w/o insert (bp): 9768
  Vector type: Mammalian Expression
Growth in bacteria
  Bacterial resistance: Ampicillin, 100 μg/mL
  Growth temperature: 37°C
  Growth strain: DH5alpha
  Copy number: Unknown
Gene/Insert
  Gene/Insert name: tp63:ikk1:GFP (alt names: IKK alpha; chuk)
  Species: D. rerio (zebrafish)
  Insert size (bp): 9500
  Entrez Gene: chuk (a.k.a. MGC56539, ikk1, zgc:56539)
  Tag / fusion protein: GFP (C terminal on insert)
  Cloning method: Restriction Enzyme; 5′ cloning site unknown (unknown if destroyed); 3′ cloning site unknown (unknown if destroyed)
Terms and licenses: Academic/Nonprofit Terms; Industry Terms: Not Available to Industry
How to cite: pT2KXIG (Tol2)-tp63:ikk1:GFP was a gift from Sandra Rieger (Addgene plasmid # 105646 ; http://n2t.net/addgene:105646 ; RRID:Addgene_105646)
